Addgene plasmid #187466: AAV.hSyn.GLPLight1
Purpose: Expresses GLPLight1 in neurons
Depositing lab: Tommaso Patriarchi. Depositing organization: University of Zurich. Publication: Optical tools for visualizing and controlling human GLP-1 receptor activation with high spatiotemporal resolution. Duffet L, Williams ET, Gresch A, Chen S, Bhat MA, Benke D, Hartrampf N, Patriarchi T. Elife. 2023 Jun 2;12:RP86628. doi: 10.7554/eLife.86628. PubMed 37265064.
Backbone
  Vector backbone: pAAV.hSynapsin1
  Backbone manufacturer: Viral Vector Facility - University of Zurich
  Backbone size w/o insert (bp): 4443
  Total vector size (bp): 6600
  Vector type: AAV
Growth in bacteria
  Bacterial resistance: Ampicillin, 100 μg/mL
  Growth temperature: 30°C
  Growth strain: NEB Stable
  Copy number: Unknown
Gene/Insert
  Gene/Insert name: GLPLight1
  Species: Synthetic
  Insert size (bp): 2157
  Promoter: human Synapsin-1
  Tag / fusion protein: Flag tag (N terminal on insert)
  Cloning method: Unknown
  Sequencing primers: 5′ ccttcccggccaccttg; 3′ ggaagcaatagcatgatacaaaggc
Terms and licenses: Academic/Nonprofit Terms; Industry Terms: Not Available to Industry
Depositor comments: Please visit https://doi.org/10.1101/2023.02.14.528498 for bioRxiv preprint.
How to cite: AAV.hSyn.GLPLight1 was a gift from Tommaso Patriarchi (Addgene plasmid # 187466 ; http://n2t.net/addgene:187466 ; RRID:Addgene_187466)
