[The description below was written by a language model from this plasmid's Addgene catalogue record and pLannotate feature annotations shown in this document.]
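Description:
AAV.hSyn.GLPLight1 is a 6.6 kb adeno-associated virus transfer plasmid built on the pAAV.hSynapsin1 backbone for expressing the genetically encoded sensor GLPLight1 in neurons. The expression cassette sits between AAV2 inverted terminal repeats, which are the cis elements needed for replication and packaging of the intervening DNA into recombinant AAV particles when helper functions are supplied. The left ITR is annotated only as fragments, while the right one is detected in full. In bacteria the plasmid is maintained through a high-copy ColE1/pUC-type origin and selected with ampicillin via the β-lactamase gene. An f1 phage origin and short remnants of pBR322 bom and rop sequences are also present in the backbone.

Transcription is driven by the human synapsin I promoter, which restricts expression to neurons, followed by a chimeric β-globin/immunoglobulin intron that supports efficient processing of the transcript. The synthetic 2157 bp insert begins with an N-terminal FLAG epitope and consists of human GLP-1 receptor sequence interrupted by a GFP-derived module annotated as cEGFP. The downstream receptor segment is labelled by the annotation tool as a fragment of the related receptor GHRHR, which may simply reflect homology matching within this receptor family rather than a true chimeric origin. This layout matches the design of GPCR-based fluorescent indicators, in which receptor activation is reported as a change in green fluorescence. A WPRE and a bovine growth hormone polyadenylation signal follow the coding sequence to enhance transcript stability and termination. According to the record and its associated publication, the construct serves for optical visualisation of human GLP-1 receptor activation with high spatiotemporal resolution in neurons, typically after viral delivery.
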