Features (pLannotate 1.2.2; 18 found; start..end, strand, type, name):
      1..28      +  repeat_region  AAV2 ITR (fragment): inverted terminal repeat of adeno-associated virus serotype 2 inverted
     28..119     -  repeat_region  AAV2 ITR (fragment): inverted terminal repeat of adeno-associated virus serotype 2 inverted
    164..611     +  promoter       hSyn promoter: human synapsin I promoter; confers neuron-specific expression (Kügler et al., 2003)
    635..767     +  intron         chimeric intron: chimera between introns from human β-globin and immunoglobulin heavy chain genes
    858..878     +  CDS            3xFLAG (fragment): three tandem FLAG® epitope tags
    882..1817    +  CDS            GLP1R (fragment): GLP1R_HUMAN - Experimental evidence at protein level: Swiss-Prot protein existence level 1. G-protein coupled receptor for glucagon-like peptide 1 (GLP- 1) (PubMed:8405712, PubMed:8216285, PubMed:7517895, PubMed:19861722, PubMed:26308095, PubMed:27196125, PubMed:28514449). Ligand binding triggers activation of a signaling cascade that leads to the activation of adenylyl cyclase and increased intracellular cAMP levels (PubMed:8405712, PubMed:8216285, PubMed:7517895, PubMed:19861722, PubMed:26308095, PubMed:27196125, PubMed:28514449). Plays a role in regulating insulin secretion in response to G
   1824..2564    +  CDS            cEGFP: cEGFP is a basic (constitutively fluorescent) green fluorescent protein published in 2008, derived from Aequorea victoria.
   2595..2804    +  CDS            GHRHR (fragment): GHRHR_HUMAN - Experimental evidence at protein level: Swiss-Prot protein existence level 1. Receptor for GRF, coupled to G proteins which activate adenylyl cyclase. Stimulates somatotroph cell growth, growth hormone gene transcription and growth hormone secretion. From Homo sapiens (Human).
   2979..3567    +  misc_feature   WPRE: woodchuck hepatitis virus posttranscriptional regulatory element
   3585..3809    +  polyA_signal   bGH poly(A) signal: bovine growth hormone polyadenylation signal
   3852..3992    +  repeat_region  AAV2 ITR: inverted terminal repeat of adeno-associated virus serotype 2 inverted
   3997..4048    -  misc_feature   bom (fragment): basis of mobility region from pBR322
   4067..4522    +  rep_origin     f1 ori (sequence partly withheld): f1 bacteriophage origin of replication; arrow indicates direction of (+) strand synthesis
   4523..4572    -  misc_feature   bom (fragment): basis of mobility region from pBR322
   4674..4709    -  CDS            rop (fragment): Rop protein, which maintains plasmids at low copy number; rop
   4804..4908    +  promoter       AmpR promoter: bla
   4909..5769    +  CDS            AmpR: β-lactamase; bla; confers resistance to ampicillin, carbenicillin, and related antibiotics
   5940..6528    +  rep_origin     ori: high-copy-number ColE1/pMB1/pBR322/pUC origin of replication
>Addgene plasmid #187466 | AAV.hSyn.GLPLight1 | addgene full sequence | sequence record 373045 | Addgene NGS Result
CTGCGCGCTCGCTCGCTCACTGAGGCCGCCCGGGCGTCGGGCGACCTTTGGTCGCCCGGCCTCAGTGAGC
GAGCGAGCGCGCAGAGAGGGAGTGGCCAACTCCATCACTAGGGGTTCCTGCGGCCGCACGCGTGTGTCTA
GACTGCAGAGGGCCCTGCGTATGAGTGCAAGTGGGTTTTAGGACCAGGATGAGGCGGGGTGGGGGTGCCT
ACCTGACGACCGACCCCGACCCACTGGACAAGCACCCAACCCCCATTCCCCAAATTGCGCATCCCCTATC
AGAGAGGGGGAGGGGAAACAGGATGCGGCGAGGCGCGTGCGCACTGCCAGCTTCAGCACCGCGGACAGTG
CCTTCGCCCCCGCCTGGCGGCGCGCGCCACCGCCGCCTCAGCACTGAAGGCGCGCTGACGTCACTCGCCG
GTCCCCCGCAAACTCCCCTTCCCGGCCACCTTGGTCGCGTCCGCGCCGCCGCCGGCCCAGCCGGACCGCA
CCACGCGAGGCGCGAGATAGGGGGGCACGGGCGCGACCATCTGCGCTGCGGCGCCGGCGACTCAGCGCTG
CCTCAGTCTGCGGTGGGCAGCGGAGGAGTCGTGTCGTGCCTGAGAGCGCAGTCGAGATTAATTAACTCGA
GCAGGTAAGTATCAAGGTTACAAGACAGGTTTAAGGAGACCAATAGAAACTGGGCTTGTCGAGACAGAGA
AGACTCTTGCGTTTCTGATAGGCACCTATTGGTCTTACTGACATCCACTTTGCCTTTCTCTCCACAGGTG
CTAGCGTTTAAACGGTACCGGATCCGGTACCTGCGCGCCATGAAGACGATCATCGCCCTGAGCTACATCT
TCTGCCTGGTGTTCGCCGACTACAAGGACGATGATGACGCCAGGCCGCAAGGCGCGACCGTTTCACTGTG
GGAGACTGTGCAAAAGTGGCGAGAGTACAGACGGCAGTGTCAGCGATCACTTACAGAAGATCCACCGCCT
GCAACCGATCTCTTCTGCAACCGCACCTTCGACGAGTACGCGTGTTGGCCAGATGGGGAGCCCGGCAGTT
TCGTAAACGTGAGCTGTCCGTGGTATCTGCCTTGGGCTTCTAGTGTACCGCAAGGACACGTGTACCGATT
TTGTACTGCTGAGGGGCTGTGGCTCCAAAAGGATAATAGTAGCCTTCCGTGGCGGGATCTGTCAGAATGC
GAAGAAAGCAAACGCGGTGAACGAAGCAGTCCTGAGGAACAACTTCTTTTTTTGTATATAATCTATACAG
TAGGGTATGCTCTGTCTTTTTCAGCCCTCGTGATTGCTTCTGCTATACTCTTGGGATTTCGCCACCTTCA
CTGCACACGCAATTATATTCATCTTAATCTCTTCGCGTCATTCATACTCCGGGCTCTGAGCGTTTTCATT
AAGGACGCGGCACTGAAATGGATGTATAGTACGGCTGCACAACAACACCAATGGGACGGTCTGCTCTCTT
ACCAAGATAGCCTTTCCTGCCGCCTCGTGTTCCTCTTGATGCAATATTGCGTTGCAGCAAATTATTACTG
GCTCCTTGTCGAAGGGGTCTACCTGTATACGTTGCTTGCTTTTTCCGTCAAATCCGAGCAGTGGATTTTT
AGATTGTATGTGAGCATTGGTTGGGGCGTTCCTTTGCTTTTCGTTGTGCCGTGGGGTATTGTAAAGTACC
TGTACGAGGACGAGGGGTGTTGGACTCGCAACAGCAACATGAACTACTGGCTGATTATTAGACTTCCGAT
TCTCTTTGCCATTGGAGTAAACTTCCTTATTTTTGTTCGAGTGATCTGTATTGTAGTAAGCAAACTTTAT
CTGAGCTCACTCATTAACGTCTATATCAAGGCCGACAAGCAGAAGAACGGCATCAAGGCGAACTTCAAGA
TCCGCCACAACATCGAGGACGGCGGCGTGCAGCTCGCCTACCACTACCAGCAGAACACCCCCATCGGCGA
CGGCCCCGTGCTGCTGCCCGACAACCACTACCTGAGCGTGCAGTCCAAACTTTCGAAAGACCCCAACGAG
AAGCGCGATCACATGGTCCTGCTGGAGTTCGTGACCGCCGCCGGGATCACTCTCGGCATGGACGAGCTGT
ACAAGGGCGGTACCGGAGGGCAAGAAAGCATGAGCAGCAAGGGCGAGGAGCTGTTCACCGGGGTGGTGCC
CATCCTGGTCGAGCTGGACGGCGACGTAAACGGCCACAAGTTCAGCGTGTCCGGCGAGGGTGAGGGCGAT
GCCACCACAGGCAAGCTGACCCTGAAGTTCATCTGCACCACCGGCAAGCTGCCCGTGCCCTGGCCCACCC
TCGTGACCACCCTGACCTACGGCGTGCAGTGCTTCAGCCGCTACCCCGACCACATGAAGCAGCACGACTT
CTTCAAGTCCGCCATGCCCGAAGGCTACATCCAGGAGCGCACCATCTTCTTCAAGGACGACGGCAACTAC
AAGACCCGCGCCGAGGTGAAGTTCGAGGGCGACACCCTGGTGAACCGCATCGAGCTGAAGGGCATCGACT
TCAAGGAGGACGGCAACATCCTGGGGCACAAGCTGGAGTACAACAATCATGACCAACTGAATGACATCAA
GTGTAGACTTGCAAAGTCTACCCTCACGCTGATACCACTTCTGGGTACGCATGAAGTGATCTTTGCTTTC
GTAATGGATGAACATGCCCGCGGCACCTTGAGATTCATAAAGCTGTTCACAGAATTGAGTTTTACGAGTT
TTCAAGGCCTCATGGTGGCGATCCTCTACTGTTTTGTGAACAATGAGGTCCAGCTGGAGTTCCGCAAGAG
TTGGGAAAGGTGGCGGCTTGAGCATCTGCATATCCAGCGGGATGCAGCAATGAAACCATTGAAGTGCCCG
GCAGCGGCTCTGGCGGCTGGAGCGGCTGCTGGAAGTAGTATGTATACTGCCACCTGCCAAGCAAGTTGCA
GTTTCTGCTACGAAAACGAAGTATGAAAGCTTATCGATAATCAACCTCTGGATTACAAAATTTGTGAAAG
ATTGACTGGTATTCTTAACTATGTTGCTCCTTTTACGCTATGTGGATACGCTGCTTTAATGCCTTTGTAT
CATGCTATTGCTTCCCGTATGGCTTTCATTTTCTCCTCCTTGTATAAATCCTGGTTGCTGTCTCTTTATG
AGGAGTTGTGGCCCGTTGTCAGGCAACGTGGCGTGGTGTGCACTGTGTTTGCTGACGCAACCCCCACTGG
TTGGGGCATTGCCACCACCTGTCAGCTCCTTTCCGGGACTTTCGCTTTCCCCCTCCCTATTGCCACGGCG
GAACTCATCGCCGCCTGCCTTGCCCGCTGCTGGACAGGGGCTCGGCTGTTGGGCACTGACAATTCCGTGG
TGTTGTCGGGGAAATCATCGTCCTTTCCTTGGCTGCTCGCCTGTGTTGCCACCTGGATTCTGCGCGGGAC
GTCCTTCTGCTACGTCCCTTCGGCCCTCAATCCAGCGGACCTTCCTTCCCGCGGCCTGCTGCCGGCTCTG
CGGCCTCTTCCGCGTCTTCGCCTTCGCCCTCAGACGAGTCGGATCTCCCTTTGGGCCGCCTCCCCGCTCT
CGAGATACGTACGACTGTGCCTTCTAGTTGCCAGCCATCTGTTGTTTGCCCCTCCCCCGTGCCTTCCTTG
ACCCTGGAAGGTGCCACTCCCACTGTCCTTTCCTAATAAAATGAGGAAATTGCATCGCATTGTCTGAGTA
GGTGTCATTCTATTCTGGGGGGTGGGGTGGGGCAGGACAGCAAGGGGGAGGATTGGGAAGACAATAGCAG
GCATGCTGGGGATGCGGTGGGCTCTATGGCTTCTGAGGCGGAAAGATCTCACGTGCGGACCGAGCGGCCG
CAGGAACCCCTAGTGATGGAGTTGGCCACTCCCTCTCTGCGCGCTCGCTCGCTCACTGAGGCCGGGCGAC
CAAAGGTCGCCCGACGCCCGGGCTTTGCCCGGGCGGCCTCAGTGAGCGAGCGAGCGCGCAGCTGCCTGCA
GGGGCGCCTGATGCGGTATTTTCTCCTTACGCATCTGTGCGGTATTTCACACCGCATA
[95 nt withheld, positions 4049-4143]
T
[46 nt withheld, positions 4145-4190]
C
[141 nt withheld, positions 4192-4332]
CCTTTGACGTTGGAGTCCACGTTCTTT
[37 nt withheld, positions 4360-4396]
ACTCTATCTCGGGCTATTCTTTTGATTTATAAGGGATTTTGCCGATTTCGGTCTATTGGTTAAAAAATGA
GCTGATTTAACAAAAATTTAACGCGAATTTTAACAAAATATTAACGTTTACAATTTTATGGTGCACTCTC
AGTACAATCTGCTCTGATGCCGCATAGTTAAGCCAGCCCCGACACCCGCCAACACCCGCTGACGCGCCCT
GACGGGCTTGTCTGCTCCCGGCATCCGCTTACAGACAAGCTGTGACCGTCTCCGGGAGCTGCATGTGTCA
GAGGTTTTCACCGTCATCACCGAAACGCGCGAGACGAAAGGGCCTCGTGATACGCCTATTTTTATAGGTT
AATGTCATGATAATAATGGTTTCTTAGACGTCAGGTGGCACTTTTCGGGGAAATGTGCGCGGAACCCCTA
TTTGTTTATTTTTCTAAATACATTCAAATATGTATCCGCTCATGAGACAATAACCCTGATAAATGCTTCA
ATAATATTGAAAAAGGAAGAGTATGAGTATTCAACATTTCCGTGTCGCCCTTATTCCCTTTTTTGCGGCA
TTTTGCCTTCCTGTTTTTGCTCACCCAGAAACGCTGGTGAAAGTAAAAGATGCTGAAGATCAGTTGGGTG
CACGAGTGGGTTACATCGAACTGGATCTCAACAGCGGTAAGATCCTTGAGAGTTTTCGCCCCGAAGAACG
TTTTCCAATGATGAGCACTTTTAAAGTTCTGCTATGTGGCGCGGTATTATCCCGTATTGACGCCGGGCAA
GAGCAACTCGGTCGCCGCATACACTATTCTCAGAATGACTTGGTTGAGTACTCACCAGTCACAGAAAAGC
ATCTTACGGATGGCATGACAGTAAGAGAATTATGCAGTGCTGCCATAACCATGAGTGATAACACTGCGGC
CAACTTACTTCTGACAACGATCGGAGGACCGAAGGAGCTAACCGCTTTTTTGCACAACATGGGGGATCAT
GTAACTCGCCTTGATCGTTGGGAACCGGAGCTGAATGAAGCCATACCAAACGACGAGCGTGACACCACGA
TGCCTGTAGCAATGGCAACAACGTTGCGCAAACTATTAACTGGCGAACTACTTACTCTAGCTTCCCGGCA
ACAATTAATAGACTGGATGGAGGCGGATAAAGTTGCAGGACCACTTCTGCGCTCGGCCCTTCCGGCTGGC
TGGTTTATTGCTGATAAATCTGGAGCCGGTGAGCGTGGGTCTCGCGGTATCATTGCAGCACTGGGGCCAG
ATGGTAAGCCCTCCCGTATCGTAGTTATCTACACGACGGGGAGTCAGGCAACTATGGATGAACGAAATAG
ACAGATCGCTGAGATAGGTGCCTCACTGATTAAGCATTGGTAACTGTCAGACCAAGTTTACTCATATATA
CTTTAGATTGATTTAAAACTTCATTTTTAATTTAAAAGGATCTAGGTGAAGATCCTTTTTGATAATCTCA
TGACCAAAATCCCTTAACGTGAGTTTTCGTTCCACTGAGCGTCAGACCCCGTAGAAAAGATCAAAGGATC
TTCTTGAGATCCTTTTTTTCTGCGCGTAATCTGCTGCTTGCAAACAAAAAAACCACCGCTACCAGCGGTG
GTTTGTTTGCCGGATCAAGAGCTACCAACTCTTTTTCCGAAGGTAACTGGCTTCAGCAGAGCGCAGATAC
CAAATACTGTTCTTCTAGTGTAGCCGTAGTTAGGCCACCACTTCAAGAACTCTGTAGCACCGCCTACATA
CCTCGCTCTGCTAATCCTGTTACCAGTGGCTGCTGCCAGTGGCGATAAGTCGTGTCTTACCGGGTTGGAC
TCAAGACGATAGTTACCGGATAAGGCGCAGCGGTCGGGCTGAACGGGGGGTTCGTGCACACAGCCCAGCT
TGGAGCGAACGACCTACACCGAACTGAGATACCTACAGCGTGAGCTATGAGAAAGCGCCACGCTTCCCGA
AGGGAGAAAGGCGGACAGGTATCCGGTAAGCGGCAGGGTCGGAACAGGAGAGCGCACGAGGGAGCTTCCA
GGGGGAAACGCCTGGTATCTTTATAGTCCTGTCGGGTTTCGCCACCTCTGACTTGAGCGTCGATTTTTGT
GATGCTCGTCAGGGGGGCGGAGCCTATGGAAAAACGCCAGCAACGCGGCCTTTTTACGGTTCCTGGCCTT
TTGCTGGCCTTTTGCTCACATGTCCTGCAGGCAG
